Addgene plasmid #73999: CAG-RORb2
Purpose: Overexpression of RORb2
Depositing lab: Connie Cepko. Depositing organization: Harvard Medical School. Publication: A gene regulatory network controls the binary fate decision of rod and bipolar cells in the vertebrate retina. Wang S, Sengel C, Emerson MM, Cepko CL. Dev Cell. 2014 Sep 8;30(5):513-27. doi: 10.1016/j.devcel.2014.07.018. Epub 2014 Aug 21. PubMed 25155555.
Backbone
  Vector backbone: pCAG-GFP
  Backbone manufacturer: addgene plasmid #11150
  Backbone size w/o insert (bp): 4792
  Total vector size (bp): 6205
  Vector type: Mammalian Expression
Growth in bacteria
  Bacterial resistance: Ampicillin, 100 μg/mL
  Growth temperature: 37°C
  Growth strain: DH5alpha
  Copy number: High Copy
Gene/Insert
  Gene/Insert name: RORb2 ORF (alt name: RAR-related orphan receptor beta)
  Species: M. musculus (mouse)
  Insert size (bp): 1413
  GenBank ID: NM_146095.4 NM_146095.4
  Entrez Gene: Rorb (a.k.a. Nr1f2, RZR-beta, RZRB, Rorbeta, hstp)
  Promoter: CAG
  Tag / fusion protein: none
  Cloning method: Restriction Enzyme; 5′ cloning site EcoRI (not destroyed); 3′ cloning site NotI (not destroyed)
  Sequencing primers: 5′ gttcggcttctggcgtgt
Terms and licenses: Academic/Nonprofit Terms; Industry Terms: Not Available to Industry
How to cite: CAG-RORb2 was a gift from Connie Cepko (Addgene plasmid # 73999 ; http://n2t.net/addgene:73999 ; RRID:Addgene_73999)
