[The description below was written by a language model from this plasmid's Addgene catalogue record and pLannotate feature annotations shown in this document.]
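Description:
CAG-RORb2 is a mammalian expression plasmid built on the pCAG-GFP backbone, in which the mouse RORb2 open reading frame (an isoform of Rorb, RAR-related orphan receptor beta, also called Nr1f2) is inserted between retained EcoRI and NotI sites. The recorded total size is about 6.2 kb, which matches the sequenced record. It is propagated in E. coli as a high-copy plasmid through a ColE1/pUC-type origin and is selected with ampicillin through the β-lactamase gene and its own promoter. The record lists no mammalian selection marker, so the plasmid is suited to transient delivery rather than drug selection of stable lines.

Expression is driven by the composite CAG promoter, annotated here as the human cytomegalovirus immediate-early enhancer, the chicken β-actin promoter and a chimeric chicken β-actin/rabbit β-globin intron. This combination gives strong, broadly active transcription in vertebrate cells. The Rorb coding sequence of roughly 1.4 kb follows without any tag or fusion partner, and transcripts are terminated by the rabbit β-globin polyadenylation signal. The short "HBB" fragments flagged on either side of the insert are most likely β-globin exon remnants of the CAG cassette rather than translated fusions. Downstream backbone elements include lac promoter/operator remnants, small lacI fragments, an SV40 origin of replication, which allows episomal amplification in cells expressing large T antigen, and an SV40 poly(A) signal.

The stated purpose is overexpression of RORb2. The associated publication concerns the gene regulatory network controlling the rod versus bipolar cell fate decision in the vertebrate retina, which suggests gain-of-function use in retinal cells.
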