Features (pLannotate 1.2.2; 18 found; start..end, strand, type, name):
      5..384     +  enhancer       CMV enhancer: human cytomegalovirus immediate early enhancer
    386..661     +  promoter       chicken β-actin promoter: No description available
    662..1674    +  intron         chimeric intron: chimera between introns from chicken β-actin and rabbit β-globin
   1672..1728    +  CDS            HBB (fragment): HBB_LEPEU - Experimental evidence at protein level: Swiss-Prot protein existence level 1. Involved in oxygen transport from the lung to the various peripheral tissues. From Lepus europaeus (European hare).
   1735..3144    +  CDS            Rorb: RORB_MOUSE - Also known as Nr1f2. Experimental evidence at protein level: Swiss-Prot protein existence level 1. Isoform 1 is critical for hindlimb motor control and for the differentiation of amacrine and horizontal cells in the retina. Regulates the expression of PTF1A synergistically with FOXN4. From Mus musculus (Mouse).
   3156..3227    +  CDS            HBB (fragment): HBB_PONPY - Experimental evidence at transcript level: Swiss-Prot protein existence level 2. Involved in oxygen transport from the lung to the various peripheral tissues. From Pongo pygmaeus (Bornean orangutan).
   3298..3353    +  polyA_signal   β-globin poly(A) signal: rabbit β-globin polyadenylation signal (Gil and Proudfoot, 1987)
   3738..3754    -  protein_bind   lac operator: The lac repressor binds to the lac operator to inhibit transcription in E. coli. This inhibition can be relieved by adding lactose or isopropyl-β-D-thiogalactopyranoside (IPTG). lac repressor encoded by lacI
   3762..3792    -  promoter       lac promoter: promoter for the E. coli lac operon
   3807..3828    -  protein_bind   CAP binding site: CAP binding activates transcription in the presence of cAMP. E. coli catabolite activator protein
   3841..3880    -  CDS            lacI (fragment): lac repressor; lacI; The lac repressor binds to the lac operator to inhibit transcription in E. coli. This inhibition can be relieved by adding lactose or isopropyl-β-D-thiogalactopyranoside (IPTG).
   3887..3909    +  promoter       SV40 promoter (fragment): SV40 enhancer and early promoter
   3933..4068    +  rep_origin     SV40 ori: SV40 origin of replication
   4088..4222    +  polyA_signal   SV40 poly(A) signal: SV40 polyadenylation signal
   4224..4278    -  CDS            lacI (fragment): lac repressor; lacI; The lac repressor binds to the lac operator to inhibit transcription in E. coli. This inhibition can be relieved by adding lactose or isopropyl-β-D-thiogalactopyranoside (IPTG).
   4461..5049    -  rep_origin     ori: high-copy-number ColE1/pMB1/pBR322/pUC origin of replication
   5220..6080    -  CDS            AmpR: β-lactamase; bla; confers resistance to ampicillin, carbenicillin, and related antibiotics
   6081..6185    -  promoter       AmpR promoter: bla
>Addgene plasmid #73999 | CAG-RORb2 | addgene full sequence | sequence record 178822 | Addgene NGS Result
GGTCGACATTGATTATTGACTAGTTATTAATAGTAATCAATTACGGGGTCATTAGTTCATAGCCCATATA
TGGAGTTCCGCGTTACATAACTTACGGTAAATGGCCCGCCTGGCTGACCGCCCAACGACCCCCGCCCATT
GACGTCAATAATGACGTATGTTCCCATAGTAACGCCAATAGGGACTTTCCATTGACGTCAATGGGTGGAG
TATTTACGGTAAACTGCCCACTTGGCAGTACATCAAGTGTATCATATGCCAAGTACGCCCCCTATTGACG
TCAATGACGGTAAATGGCCCGCCTGGCATTATGCCCAGTACATGACCTTATGGGACTTTCCTACTTGGCA
GTACATCTACGTATTAGTCATCGCTATTACCATGGTCGAGGTGAGCCCCACGTTCTGCTTCACTCTCCCC
ATCTCCCCCCCCTCCCCACCCCCAATTTTGTATTTATTTATTTTTTAATTATTTTGTGCAGCGATGGGGG
CGGGGGGGGGGGGGGCGCGCGCCAGGCGGGGCGGGGCGGGGCGAGGGGCGGGGCGGGGCGAGGCGGAGAG
GTGCGGCGGCAGCCAATCAGAGCGGCGCGCTCCGAAAGTTTCCTTTTATGGCGAGGCGGCGGCGGCGGCG
GCCCTATAAAAAGCGAAGCGCGCGGCGGGCGGGAGTCGCTGCGTTGCCTTCGCCCCGTGCCCCGCTCCGC
GCCGCCTCGCGCCGCCCGCCCCGGCTCTGACTGACCGCGTTACTCCCACAGGTGAGCGGGCGGGACGGCC
CTTCTCCTCCGGGCTGTAATTAGCGCTTGGTTTAATGACGGCTCGTTTCTTTTCTGTGGCTGCGTGAAAG
CCTTAAAGGGCTCCGGGAGGGCCCTTTGTGCGGGGGGGAGCGGCTCGGGGGGTGCGTGCGTGTGTGTGTG
CGTGGGGAGCGCCGCGTGCGGCCCGCGCTGCCCGGCGGCTGTGAGCGCTGCGGGCGCGGCGCGGGGCTTT
GTGCGCTCCGCGTGTGCGCGAGGGGAGCGCGGCCGGGGGCGGTGCCCCGCGGTGCGGGGGGGCTGCGAGG
GGAACAAAGGCTGCGTGCGGGGTGTGTGCGTGGGGGGGTGAGCAGGGGGTGTGGGCGCGGCGGTCGGGCT
GTAACCCCCCCCTGCACCCCCCTCCCCGAGTTGCTGAGCACGGCCCGGCTTCGGGTGCGGGGCTCCGTGC
GGGGCGTGGCGCGGGGCTCGCCGTGCCGGGCGGGGGGTGGCGGCAGGTGGGGGTGCCGGGCGGGGCGGGG
CCGCCTCGGGCCGGGGAGGGCTCGGGGGAGGGGCGCGGCGGCCCCCGGAGCGCCGGCGGCTGTCGAGGCG
CGGCGAGCCGCAGCCATTGCCTTTTATGGTAATCGTGCGAGAGGGCGCAGGGACTTCCTTTGTCCCAAAT
CTGTGCGGAGCCGAAATCTGGGAGGCGCCGCCGCACCCCCTCTAGCGGGCGCGGGGCGAAGCGGTGCGGC
GCCGGCAGGAAGGAAATGGGCGGGGAGGGCCTTCGTGCGTCGCCGCGCCGCCGTCCCCTTCTCCCTCTCC
AGCCTCGGGGCTGTCCGCGGGGGGACGGCTGCCTTCGGGGGGGACGGGGCAGGGCGGGGTTCGGCTTCTG
GCGTGTGACCGGCGGCTCTAGAGCCTCTGCTAACCATGTTCATGCCTTCTTCTTTTTCCTACAGCTCCTG
GGCAACGTGCTGGTTATTGTGCTGTCTCATCATTTTGGCAAAGAATTCGCCACCATGTGTGAGAACCAGC
CCAAAACTAAAGCTGACGGCACTGCACAAATTGAAGTGATACCATGCAAAATTTGTGGCGATAAATCCTC
CGGGATCCACTACGGAGTCATCACGTGTGAAGGCTGCAAGGGATTCTTCAGGAGGAGCCAGCAGAACAAT
GCCTCTTACTCCTGCCCAAGGCAGAGAAACTGTTTAATTGACAGAACCAACAGGAACCGTTGCCAACACT
GCCGCCTGCAGAAGTGTCTTGCCCTAGGAATGTCAAGAGATGCTGTAAAGTTCGGGAGGATGTCCAAGAA
GCAGCGGGACAGCCTGTATGCTGAGGTGCAGAAGCATCAGCAAAGGCTGCAGGAGCAGCGGCAGCAGCAG
AGTGGGGAGGCGGAGGCCCTCGCCAGGGTGTACAGCAGCAGCATTAGCAATGGCCTCAGCAACCTGAACA
CCGAGACCGGCGGCACATACGCCAACGGGCACGTCATTGACCTGCCCAAGTCCGAAGGTTATTACAGCAT
AGATTCCGGTCAGCCGTCTCCCGATCAGTCAGGACTGGACATGACTGGGATCAAACAGATAAAGCAAGAA
CCTATCTATGACCTCACATCTGTACCCAACTTGTTTACCTATAGCTCTTTCAACAACGGGCAGTTAGCTC
CCGGGATAACAATGTCTGAGATCGATCGAATTGCACAGAACATCATTAAGTCCCATTTGGAGACATGTCA
GTACACCATGGAAGAACTCCATCAGCTGGCATGGCAGACCCACACCTACGAGGAAATCAAGGCGTATCAA
AGCAAGTCCAGGGAGGCTCTGTGGCAGCAGTGTGCCATCCAGATCACCCATGCTATCCAGTACGTGGTGG
AGTTCGCCAAGCGGATAACAGGCTTCATGGAGCTGTGTCAGAACGATCAGATCTTACTTCTGAAGTCAGG
TTGCTTGGAAGTGGTTTTAGTGAGAATGTGTCGTGCCTTCAACCCATTAAACAACACTGTTCTGTTTGAA
GGAAAATATGGAGGAATGCAAATGTTCAAAGCCTTAGGTTCGGATGACCTAGTGAATGAAGCATTTGACT
TTGCGAAGAATCTGTGTTCCTTGCAGCTGACTGAGGAAGAGATTGCTCTGTTCTCCTCTGCTGTTCTGAT
ATCCCCAGACCGAGCCTGGCTGATCGAACCAAGAAAAGTCCAGAAGCTTCAGGAAAAGATTTATTTTGCA
CTGCAACATGTGATTCAGAAGAACCACCTGGATGATGAGACCCTGGCAAAGTTAATAGCCAAGATACCAA
CTATCACGGCAGTCTGCAACTTGCATGGGGAGAAGCTGCAGGTATTTAAGCAGTCTCATCCAGACATAGT
GAATACACTGTTTCCTCCATTGTACAAGGAGCTCTTTAATCCTGACTGTGCTGCGGTCTGCAAATGAGCG
GCCGCACTCCTCAGGTGCAGGCTGCCTATCAGAAGGTGGTGGCTGGTGTGGCCAATGCCCTGGCTCACAA
ATACCACTGAGATCTTTTTCCCTCTGCCAAAAATTATGGGGACATCATGAAGCCCCTTGAGCATCTGACT
TCTGGCTAATAAAGGAAATTTATTTTCATTGCAATAGTGTGTTGGAATTTTTTGTGTCTCTCACTCGGAA
GGACATATGGGAGGGCAAATCATTTAAAACATCAGAATGAGTATTTGGTTTAGAGTTTGGCAACATATGC
CCATATGCTGGCTGCCATGAACAAAGGTTGGCTATAAAGAGGTCATCAGTATATGAAACAGCCCCCTGCT
GTCCATTCCTTATTCCATAGAAAAGCCTTGACTTGAGGTTAGATTTTTTTTATATTTTGTTTTGTGTTAT
TTTTTTCTTTAACATCCCTAAAATTTTCCTTACATGTTTTACTAGCCAGATTTTTCCTCCTCTCCTGACT
ACTCCCAGTCATAGCTGTCCCTCTTCTCTTATGGAGATCCCTCGACCTGCAGCCCAAGCTTGGCGTAATC
ATGGTCATAGCTGTTTCCTGTGTGAAATTGTTATCCGCTCACAATTCCACACAACATACGAGCCGGAAGC
ATAAAGTGTAAAGCCTGGGGTGCCTAATGAGTGAGCTAACTCACATTAATTGCGTTGCGCTCACTGCCCG
CTTTCCAGTCGGGAAACCTGTCGTGCCAGCGGATCCGCATCTCAATTAGTCAGCAACCATAGTCCCGCCC
CTAACTCCGCCCATCCCGCCCCTAACTCCGCCCAGTTCCGCCCATTCTCCGCCCCATGGCTGACTAATTT
TTTTTATTTATGCAGAGGCCGAGGCCGCCTCGGCCTCTGAGCTATTCCAGAAGTAGTGAGGAGGCTTTTT
TGGAGGCCTAGGCTTTTGCAAAAAGCTAACTTGTTTATTGCAGCTTATAATGGTTACAAATAAAGCAATA
GCATCACAAATTTCACAAATAAAGCATTTTTTTCACTGCATTCTAGTTGTGGTTTGTCCAAACTCATCAA
TGTATCTTATCATGTCTGGATCCGCTGCATTAATGAATCGGCCAACGCGCGGGGAGAGGCGGTTTGCGTA
TTGGGCGCTCTTCCGCTTCCTCGCTCACTGACTCGCTGCGCTCGGTCGTTCGGCTGCGGCGAGCGGTATC
AGCTCACTCAAAGGCGGTAATACGGTTATCCACAGAATCAGGGGATAACGCAGGAAAGAACATGTGAGCA
AAAGGCCAGCAAAAGGCCAGGAACCGTAAAAAGGCCGCGTTGCTGGCGTTTTTCCATAGGCTCCGCCCCC
CTGACGAGCATCACAAAAATCGACGCTCAAGTCAGAGGTGGCGAAACCCGACAGGACTATAAAGATACCA
GGCGTTTCCCCCTGGAAGCTCCCTCGTGCGCTCTCCTGTTCCGACCCTGCCGCTTACCGGATACCTGTCC
GCCTTTCTCCCTTCGGGAAGCGTGGCGCTTTCTCATAGCTCACGCTGTAGGTATCTCAGTTCGGTGTAGG
TCGTTCGCTCCAAGCTGGGCTGTGTGCACGAACCCCCCGTTCAGCCCGACCGCTGCGCCTTATCCGGTAA
CTATCGTCTTGAGTCCAACCCGGTAAGACACGACTTATCGCCACTGGCAGCAGCCACTGGTAACAGGATT
AGCAGAGCGAGGTATGTAGGCGGTGCTACAGAGTTCTTGAAGTGGTGGCCTAACTACGGCTACACTAGAA
GAACAGTATTTGGTATCTGCGCTCTGCTGAAGCCAGTTACCTTCGGAAAAAGAGTTGGTAGCTCTTGATC
CGGCAAACAAACCACCGCTGGTAGCGGTGGTTTTTTTGTTTGCAAGCAGCAGATTACGCGCAGAAAAAAA
GGATCTCAAGAAGATCCTTTGATCTTTTCTACGGGGTCTGACGCTCAGTGGAACGAAAACTCACGTTAAG
GGATTTTGGTCATGAGATTATCAAAAAGGATCTTCACCTAGATCCTTTTAAATTAAAAATGAAGTTTTAA
ATCAATCTAAAGTATATATGAGTAAACTTGGTCTGACAGTTACCAATGCTTAATCAGTGAGGCACCTATC
TCAGCGATCTGTCTATTTCGTTCATCCATAGTTGCCTGACTCCCCGTCGTGTAGATAACTACGATACGGG
AGGGCTTACCATCTGGCCCCAGTGCTGCAATGATACCGCGAGACCCACGCTCACCGGCTCCAGATTTATC
AGCAATAAACCAGCCAGCCGGAAGGGCCGAGCGCAGAAGTGGTCCTGCAACTTTATCCGCCTCCATCCAG
TCTATTAATTGTTGCCGGGAAGCTAGAGTAAGTAGTTCGCCAGTTAATAGTTTGCGCAACGTTGTTGCCA
TTGCTACAGGCATCGTGGTGTCACGCTCGTCGTTTGGTATGGCTTCATTCAGCTCCGGTTCCCAACGATC
AAGGCGAGTTACATGATCCCCCATGTTGTGCAAAAAAGCGGTTAGCTCCTTCGGTCCTCCGATCGTTGTC
AGAAGTAAGTTGGCCGCAGTGTTATCACTCATGGTTATGGCAGCACTGCATAATTCTCTTACTGTCATGC
CATCCGTAAGATGCTTTTCTGTGACTGGTGAGTACTCAACCAAGTCATTCTGAGAATAGTGTATGCGGCG
ACCGAGTTGCTCTTGCCCGGCGTCAATACGGGATAATACCGCGCCACATAGCAGAACTTTAAAAGTGCTC
ATCATTGGAAAACGTTCTTCGGGGCGAAAACTCTCAAGGATCTTACCGCTGTTGAGATCCAGTTCGATGT
AACCCACTCGTGCACCCAACTGATCTTCAGCATCTTTTACTTTCACCAGCGTTTCTGGGTGAGCAAAAAC
AGGAAGGCAAAATGCCGCAAAAAAGGGAATAAGGGCGACACGGAAATGTTGAATACTCATACTCTTCCTT
TTTCAATATTATTGAAGCATTTATCAGGGTTATTGTCTCATGAGCGGATACATATTTGAATGTATTTAGA
AAAATAAACAAATAGGGGTTCCGCGCACATTTCCCCGAAAAGTGCCACCTG
